Addgene plasmid #10935: 868 pSG5L HA NLS PTEN G129R
Depositing lab: William Sellers. Depositing organization: Dana-Farber Cancer Institute.
Backbone
  Vector backbone: pSG5L-HA
  Backbone size w/o insert (bp): 4100
  Vector type: Mammalian Expression
Growth in bacteria
  Bacterial resistance: Ampicillin, 100 μg/mL
  Growth temperature: 37°C
  Growth strain: DH5alpha
  Copy number: High Copy
Gene/Insert
  Gene/Insert name: PTEN
  Species: H. sapiens (human)
  Insert size (bp): 1200
  Mutation: G129R
  Entrez Gene: PTEN (a.k.a. 10q23del, BZS, CWS1, DEC, GLM2, MHAM, MMAC1, PTEN1, PTENbeta, TEP1)
  Tag / fusion protein: HA (N terminal on backbone); NLS
  Cloning method: Restriction Enzyme
  Sequencing primers: 5′ T7
Terms and licenses: Academic/Nonprofit Terms; Industry Terms: Not Available to Industry
Depositor comments: Has nuclear localization sequence.
How to cite: 868 pSG5L HA NLS PTEN G129R was a gift from William Sellers (Addgene plasmid # 10935 ; http://n2t.net/addgene:10935 ; RRID:Addgene_10935)
