[The description below was written by a language model from this plasmid's Addgene catalogue record.]
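Description:
868 pSG5L HA NLS PTEN G129R is a mammalian expression plasmid built on the pSG5L-HA backbone (about 4.1 kb without insert). It is propagated in E. coli as a high-copy plasmid under ampicillin selection. The record does not list the promoter, polyadenylation signal or origin of replication. pSG5-family vectors generally drive expression from the SV40 early promoter, and the T7 sequencing primer listed for the 5′ end suggests a T7 promoter site upstream of the insert, but neither point is confirmed by a feature table here. No mammalian selection marker is recorded, so the plasmid is probably intended for transient transfection.

The payload is an approximately 1.2 kb human PTEN coding sequence inserted by restriction cloning. It is expressed as a fusion with an N-terminal HA epitope tag supplied by the backbone, plus a nuclear localization sequence. The exact position of the NLS relative to HA and PTEN is not stated, although the construct name suggests the order HA, NLS, PTEN. The HA tag allows detection or immunoprecipitation of the expressed protein with anti-HA antibodies, and the NLS directs the protein to the nucleus.

The insert carries the G129R substitution. This change lies in the phosphatase catalytic signature motif of PTEN and is generally known as a tumour-derived mutation that abolishes phosphatase activity. The construct is therefore suited to serve as a catalytically inactive, nuclear-targeted control alongside wild-type or differently localized PTEN versions, to test whether PTEN's effects depend on enzymatic activity and subcellular compartment. The record itself does not describe a specific intended use.
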