>Addgene plasmid #10935 | 868 pSG5L HA NLS PTEN G129R | addgene partial sequence | sequence record 18082 | T7 5'-TAATACGACTCACTATAGGG-3'
CCGACTACGCCTCCCCTCGGATCTCCGAAGAAGAAGAGGAAGGTCGAAGACGGATCCATGACAGCCATCA
TCAAAGAGATCGTTAGCAGAAACAAAAGGAGATATCAAGAGGATGGATTCGACTTAGACTTGACCTATAT
TTATCCAAACATTATTGCTATGGGATTTCCTGCAGAAAGACTTGAAGGCGTATACAGGAACAATATTGAT
GATGTAGTAAGGTTTTTGGATTCAAAGCATAAAAACCATTACAAGATATACAATCTTTGTGCTGAAAGAC
ATTATGACACCGCCAAATTTAATTGCAGAGTTGCACAATATCCTTTTGAAGACCATAACCCACCACAGCT
AGAACTTATCAAACCCTTTTGTGAAGATCTTGACCAATGGCTAAGTGAAGATGACAATCATGTTGCAGCA
ATTCACTGTAAAGCTGGAAAGAGGCGAACTGGTGTAATGATATGTGCATATTTATTACATCGGGGCAAAT
TTTTAAAGGCACAAGAGGCCCTAGATTTCTATGGGGAAGTAAGGACCAGAGACAAAAAGGGAGTAACTAT
TCCCAGTCAGAGGCGCTATGTGTATTATTATAGCTACCTGTTAAAGAATCATCTGGATTATAGACCAGTG
GCACTGTTGTTTCACAAGATGATGTTTGAAACTATTCCAATGTTCAGTGGCGG
